>Addgene plasmid #165584 | pCcmO-StrepII-PDT | addgene full sequence | sequence record 377761 | Addgene NGS Result
CGCGTTGCTGGCGTTTTTCCATAGGCTCCGCCCCCCTGACGAGCATCACAAAAATCGACGCTCAAGTCAG
AGGTGGCGAAACCCGACAGGACTATAAAGATACCAGGCGTTTCCCCCTGGAAGCTCCCTCGTGCGCTCTC
CTGTTCCGACCCTGCCGCTTACCGGATACCTGTCCGCCTTTCTCCCTTCGGGAAGCGTGGCGCTTTCTCA
TAGCTCACGCTGTAGGTATCTCAGTTCGGTGTAGGTCGTTCGCTCCAAGCTGGGCTGTGTGCACGAACCC
CCCGTTCAGCCCGACCGCTGCGCCTTATCCGGTAACTATCGTCTTGAGTCCAACCCGGTAAGACACGACT
TATCGCCACTGGCAGCAGCCACTGGTAACAGGATTAGCAGAGCGAGGTATGTAGGCGGTGCTACAGAGTT
CTTGAAGTGGTGGCCTAACTACGGCTACACTAGAAGAACAGTATTTGGTATCTGCGCTCTGCTGAAGCCA
GTTACCTTCGGAAAAAGAGTTGGTAGCTCTTGATCCGGCAAACAAACCACCGCTGGTAGCGGTGGTTTTT
TTGTTTGCAAGCAGCAGATTACGCGCAGAAAAAAAGGATCTCAAGAAGATCCTTTGATCTATGTCGGCTT
CTCTTCCCGCCTATTCTCAGCCTCGCAATGCAGGTGCACTAGGGGTCATTTGTACCCGTAGTTTTCCAGC
GGTTGTCGGCACTGCAGACATGATGCTCAAGTCGGCCGATGTCACATTGATCGGCTATGAGAAAACAGGC
TCGGGCTTTTGTACAGCAATCATCCGGGGTGGCTATGCCGACATCAAGCTGGCTCTTGAGGCTGGCGTAG
CGACAGCTCGTCAGTTTGAGCAGTACGTTTCCAGCACTATTCTGCCGCGGCCTCAAGGCAACCTCGAAGC
CGTGTTGCCGATTAGCCGGCGGCTCTCCCAAGAAGCCATGGCCACGCGATCGCATCAGAATGTTGGCGCG
ATTGGGCTAATTGAGACCAATGGGTTCCCTGCTTTGGTTGGAGCAGCCGATGCCATGCTCAAATCGGCTA
ACGTCAAGCTGATTTGTTATGAGAAAACGGGCAGCGGTCTCTGTACTGCGATCGTGCAAGGCACGGTTTC
TAATGTGACCGTTGCGGTCGAAGCCGGGATGTATGCCGCTGAGCGGATCGGCCAGCTCAACGCAATCATG
GTCATTCCCAGACCGCTAGACGACTTGATGGACAGCTTGCCTGAGCCGCAGTCGGATAGCGAAGCAGCCC
AGCCACTCCAATTACCGCTGCGGGTTCGCGAAAAACAACCGCTGTTGGAGCTACCGGAACTCGAACGGCA
GCCGATCGCGATCGAAGCACCGCGACTTTTAGCAGAAGAGCGACAGTCTGCGTTGGAATTGGCTCAAGAG
ACACCGCTCGCCGAGCCCTTAGAGCTCCCCAATCCTCGTGATGATCAGAGCGCTTGGAGCCATCCGCAGT
TTGAAAAAGCTGCTAATAAAAACGAAGAGAACACAAACGAAGTTCCGACGTTTATGCTGAATGCTGGCCA
AGCAAACCGACGACGGGTCTAAGAAGGCACGAACCCAGTGGACATAAGCCTGTTCGGTTCGTAAGCTGTA
ATGCAAGTAGCGTATGCGCTCACGCAACTGGTCCAGAACCTTGACCGAACGCAGCGGTGGTAACGGCGCA
GTGGCGGTTTTCATGGCTTGTTATGACTGTTTTTTTGGGGTACAGTCTATGCCTCGGGCATCCAAGCAGC
AAGCGCGTTACGCCGTGGGTCGATGTTTGATGTTATGGAGCAGCAACGATGTTACGCAGCAGGGCAGTCG
CCCTAAAACAAAGTTAAACATCATGAGGGAAGCGGTGATCGCCGAAGTATCGACTCAACTATCAGAGGTA
GTTGGCGTCATCGAGCGCCATCTCGAACCGACGTTGCTGGCCGTACATTTGTACGGCTCCGCAGTGGATG
GCGGCCTGAAGCCACACAGTGATATTGATTTGCTGGTTACGGTGACCGTAAGGCTTGATGAAACAACGCG
GCGAGCTTTGATCAACGACCTTTTGGAAACTTCGGCTTCCCCTGGAGAGAGCGAGATTCTCCGCGCTGTA
GAAGTCACCATTGTTGTGCACGACGACATCATTCCGTGGCGTTATCCAGCTAAGCGCGAACTGCAATTTG
GAGAATGGCAGCGCAATGACATTCTTGCAGGTATCTTCGAGCCAGCCACGATCGACATTGATCTGGCTAT
CTTGCTGACAAAAGCAAGAGAACATAGCGTTGCCTTGGTAGGTCCAGCGGCGGAGGAACTCTTTGATCCG
GTTCCTGAACAGGATCTATTTGAGGCGCTAAATGAAACCTTAACGCTATGGAACTCGCCGCCCGACTGGG
CTGGCGATGAGCGAAATGTAGTGCTTACGTTGTCCCGCATTTGGTACAGCGCAGTAACCGGCAAAATCGC
GCCGAAGGATGTCGCTGCCGACTGGGCAATGGAGCGCCTGCCGGCCCAGTATCAGCCCGTCATACTTGAA
GCTAGACAGGCTTATCTTGGACAAGAAGAAGATCGCTTGGCCTCGCGCGCAGATCAGTTGGAAGAATTTG
TCCACTACGTGAAAGGCGAGATCACCAAGGTAGTCGGCAAATAATGGAAAAAGCACTGTAATTCCCTTGG
TTTTTGGCTGAAAGTTTCGGACTCAGTAGACCTAAGTACAGAGTGATGTCAACGCCTTCAAGCTAGACGG
GAGGCGGCTTTTGCCATGGTTCAGCGATCGCTCCTCATCTTCAATAAGCAGGGCATGAGCCAGCGTTAAG
CAAATCAAATCAAATCTCGCTTCTGGGCTTCAATAAATGGTTCCGATTGATGATAGGTTGATTCATGAGG
AATCTAAGGCTTAATTCTCCACAAAAGAATTAAGCGTCCGTCGCAACGGAATGCTCCGCTGGACTTGCGC
TGTGGGACTGCAGCTTTACAGGCTCCCCCTGCCAGAAATCCTGAATCGTCGAGCATATCTGACATATCTC
TAGGGAGAGACGACATGCCCAAGACGCAATCTGCCGCAGGCTATAAGGCCGGGGTGAAGGACTACAAACT
CACCTATTACACCCCCGATTACACCCCCAAAGACACTGACCTGCTGGCGGCTTTCCGCTTCAGCCCTCAG
CCGGGTGTCCCTGCTGACGAAGCTGGTGCGGCGATCGCGGCTGAATCTTCGACCGGTACCTGGACCACCG
TGTGGACCGACTTGCTGACCGACATGGATCGGTACAAAGGCAAGTGCTACCACATCGAGCCGGTGCAAGG
CGAAGAGAACTCCTACTTTGCGTTCATCGCTTACCCGCTCGACCTGTTTGAAGAAGGGTCGGTCACCAAC
ATCCTGACCTCGATCGTCGGTAACGTGTTTGGCTTCAAAGCTATCCGTTCGCTGCGTCTGGAAGACATCC
GCTTCCCCGTCGCCTTGGTCAAAACCTTCCAAGGTCCTCCCCACGGTATCCAAGTCGAGCGCGACCTGCT
GAACAAGTACGGCCGTCCGATGCTGGGTTGCACGATCAAACCAAAACTCGGTCTGTCGGCGAAAAACTAC
GGTCGTGCCGTCTACGAATGTCTGCGCGGCGGTCTGGACTTCACCAAAGACG
Features (pLannotate 1.2.2; 6 found; start..end, strand, type, name):
     16..604     -  rep_origin     ori: high-copy-number ColE1/pMB1/pBR322/pUC origin of replication
    621..1448    +  CDS            ccmO: CCMO_SYNE7 - Experimental evidence at protein level: Swiss-Prot protein existence level 1. Beta-carboxysome assembly initiates when soluble RuBisCO is condensed into a liquid matrix in a pre-carboxysome by the RbcS-like domains of probably both CcmM58 and CcmM35. CcmN interacts with the N- terminus of CcmM58, and then recruits the CcmK2 major shell protein via CcmN's encapsulation peptide. Shell formation requires CcmK proteins and CcmO. CcmL caps the otherwise elongated carboxysome. Once fully encapsulated carboxysomes are formed, they migrate within the cell probably via interactions with th
   1581..1604    +  promoter       Pc promoter (fragment): intI1 (promoter lies within the coding sequence); class 1 integron promoter
   1780..1836    +  CDS            GmR (fragment): gentamycin acetyltransferase; aacC1; confers resistance to gentamycin
   1843..2634    +  CDS            SmR: aminoglycoside adenylyltransferase (Murphy, 1985); aadA; confers resistance to spectinomycin and streptomycin
   3025..3621    +  CDS            cbbL (fragment): RBL_SYNE7 - Also known as rbcL From Synechococcus elongatus (strain PCC 7942 / FACHB-805) (Anacystis nidulans R2).
