[The description below was written by a language model from this plasmid's Addgene catalogue record and pLannotate feature annotations shown in this document.]
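Description:
pCcmO-StrepII-PDT is a small (about 3.6 kb) pUC57-based plasmid catalogued as a bacterial expression vector and built by Gibson assembly to tag the carboxysome shell protein CcmO of Synechococcus elongatus PCC 7942. It is maintained in E. coli at high copy through a ColE1/pUC-type origin and selected with spectinomycin. Resistance comes from an aadA (SmR) aminoglycoside adenylyltransferase gene, which is preceded by a fragment of the class 1 integron Pc promoter and a short remnant of a gentamicin acetyltransferase gene, both likely carried over from the source of the cassette.

The payload is the ccmO coding sequence fused at its C terminus to a StrepII affinity tag and a protein degradation tag (PDT). These two tags are stated in the catalogue entry but were not individually picked up in the automated feature annotation. No dedicated promoter is annotated upstream of ccmO. The stated purpose is a "native" CcmO fusion, and the layout runs ccmO, then the spectinomycin cassette, then a fragment of cbbL (rbcL, the RuBisCO large subunit gene). This arrangement suggests that the cyanobacterial sequences act as homology arms, so that double recombination would place the tags and marker at the chromosomal ccmO locus under its own regulation, although the record does not say so explicitly.

The associated work describes an orthogonal degron system for controlled protein degradation in cyanobacteria. In that context the PDT would make CcmO a substrate for a cognate protease, allowing inducible depletion of a protein required for carboxysome shell formation, while the StrepII tag offers a handle for detection or purification.
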