Addgene plasmid #165584: pCcmO-StrepII-PDT
Purpose: Native CcmO fusion with a StrepII tag and PDT
Depositing lab: Daniel Ducat. Depositing organization: Michigan State University. Publication: Orthogonal Degron System for Controlled Protein Degradation in Cyanobacteria. Sakkos JK, Hernandez-Ortiz S, Osteryoung KW, Ducat DC. ACS Synth Biol. 2021 Jul 16;10(7):1667-1681. doi: 10.1021/acssynbio.1c00035. Epub 2021 Jul 7. PubMed 34232633.
Backbone
  Vector backbone: pUC57
  Vector type: Bacterial Expression
Growth in bacteria
  Bacterial resistance: Spectinomycin, 50 μg/mL
  Growth temperature: 37°C
  Growth strain: DH5alpha
  Copy number: High Copy
Gene/Insert
  Gene/Insert name: CcmO-PDT
  Species: Synechococcus elongatus PCC 7942
  Tag / fusion protein: Protein degradation tag (C terminal on insert)
  Cloning method: Gibson Cloning
  Sequencing primers: 5′ ATCAGAATGTTGGCGCGATTGG; 3′ AGTTTGTAGTCCTTCACCCCGG
Terms and licenses: Academic/Nonprofit Terms; Industry Terms: Not Available to Industry
How to cite: pCcmO-StrepII-PDT was a gift from Daniel Ducat (Addgene plasmid # 165584 ; http://n2t.net/addgene:165584 ; RRID:Addgene_165584)
